>Addgene plasmid #45577 | pCVL.SSA TLR (Ani) | depositor full sequence | sequence record 67848 | pCVL.SSA TLR (Ani) sequence 10437 bps
GACGTCAATGTAGTCTTATGCAATACTCTTGTAGTCTTGCAACATGGTAACGATGAGTTAGCAACATGCC
TTACAAGGAGAGAAAAAGCACCGTGCATGCCGATTGGTGGAAGTAAGGTGGTACGATCGTGCCTTATTAG
GAAGGCAACAGACGGGTCTGACATGGATTGGACGAACCACTGAATTGCCGCATTGCAGAGATATTGTATT
TAAGTGCCTAGCTCGATACATAAACGGGTCTCTCTGGTTAGACCAGATCTGAGCCTGGGAGCTCTCTGGC
TAACTAGGGAACCCACTGCTTAAGCCTCAATAAAGCTTGCCTTGAGTGCTTCAAGTAGTGTGTGCCCGTC
TGTTGTGTGACTCTGGTAACTAGAGATCCCTCAGACCCTTTTAGTCAGTGTGGAAAATCTCTAGCAGTGG
CGCCCGAACAGGGACTTGAAAGCGAAAGGGAAACCAGAGGAGCTCTCTCGACGCAGGACTCGGCTTGCTG
AAGCGCGCACGGCAAGAGGCGAGGGGCGGCGACTGGTGAGTACGCCAAAAATTTTGACTAGCGGAGGCTA
GAAGGAGAGAGATGGGTGCGAGAGCGTCAGTATTAAGCGGGGGAGAATTAGATCGCGATGGGAAAAAATT
CGGTTAAGGCCAGGGGGAAAGAAAAAATATAAATTAAAACATATAGTATGGGCAAGCAGGGAGCTAGAAC
GATTCGCAGTTAATCCTGGCCTGTTAGAAACATCAGAAGGCTGTAGACAAATACTGGGACAGCTACAACC
ATCCCTTCAGACAGGATCAGAAGAACTTAGATCATTATATAATACAGTAGCAACCCTCTATTGTGTGCAT
CAAAGGATAGAGATAAAAGACACCAAGGAAGCTTTAGACAAGATAGAGGAAGAGCAAAACAAAAGTAAGA
CCACCGCACAGCAAGCGGCCCTGATCTTCAGACCTGGAGGAGGAGATATGAGGGACAATTGGAGAAGTGA
ATTATATAAATATAAAGTAGTAAAAATTGAACCATTAGGAGTAGCACCCACCAAGGCAAAGAGAAGAGTG
GTGCAGAGAGAAAAAAGAGCAGTGGGAATAGGAGCTTTGTTCCTTGGGTTCTTGGGAGCAGCAGGAAGCA
CTATGGGCGCAGCGTCAATGACGCTGACGGTACAGGCCAGACAATTATTGTCTGGTATAGTGCAGCAGCA
GAACAATTTGCTGAGGGCTATTGAGGCGCAACAGCATCTGTTGCAACTCACAGTCTGGGGCATCAAGCAG
CTCCAGGCAAGAATCCTGGCTGTGGAAAGATACCTAAAGGATCAACAGCTCCTGGGGATTTGGGGTTGCT
CTGGAAAACTCATTTGCACCACTGCTGTGCCTTGGAATGCTAGTTGGAGTAATGAATCTCTGGAACAGAT
TTGGAATCACACGACCTGGATGGAGTGGGACAGAGAAATTAACAATTACACAAGCTTAATACACTCCTTA
ATTGAAGAATCGCAAAACCAGCAAGAAAAGAATGAACAAGAATTATTGGAATTAGATAAATGGGCAAGTT
TGTGGAATTGGTTTAACATAACAAATTGGCTGTGGTATATAAAATTATTCATAATGATAGTAGGAGGCTT
GGTAGGTTTAAGAATAGTTTTTGCTGTACTTTCTATAGTGAATAGAGTTAGGCAGGGATATTCACCATTA
TCGTTTCAGACCCACCTCCCAACCCCGAGGGGACCCGACAGGCCCGAAGGAATAGAAGAAGAAGGTGGAG
AGAGAGACAGAGACAGATCCATTCGATTAGTGAACGGATCTCGACGGTATCGGTTAACTTTTAAAAGAAA
AGGGGGGATTGGGGGGTACAGTGCAGGGGAAAGAATAGTAGACATAATAGCAACAGACATACAAACTAAA
GAATTACAAAAACAAATTACAAAAATTCAAAATTTTATCGATTACGCGTGTGGCATCTGAAGCACCACCA
GCGAGCGAGAGCTAGAGAGAAGGAAAGCCACCGACTTCACCGCCTCCGAGCTGCTCCGGGTCGCGGGTCT
GCAGCGTCTCCGGCCCTCCGCGCCTACAGCTCAAGCCACATCCGAAGGGGGAGGGAGCCGGGAGCTGCGC
GCGGGGCCGCCGGGGGGAGGGGTGGCACCGCCCACGCCGGGCGGCCACGAAGGGCGGGGCAGCGGGCGCG
CGCCCGGCGGGGGGAGGGGCCGCGCGCCGCGCCCGCTGGGAATTGGGGCCCTAGGGGGAGGGCGGAGGCG
CCGACGACCGCGGCACTTACCGTTCGCGGCGTGGCGCCCGGTGGTCCCCAAGGGGAGGGAAGGGGGAGGC
GGGGCGAGGACAGTGACCGGAGTCTCCTCAGCGGTGGCTTTTCTGCTTGGCAGCCTCAGCGGCTGGCGCC
AAAACCGGACTCCGCCCACTTCCTCGCCCCTGCGGTGCGAGGGTGTGGAATCCTCCAGACGCTGGGGGAG
GGGGAGTTGGGAGCTTAAAAACTAGTACCCCTTTGGGACCACTTTCAGCAGCGAACTCTCCTGTACACCA
GGGGTCAGTTCCACAGACGCGGGCCAGGGGTGGGTCATTGCGGCGTGAACAATAATTTGACTAGAAGTTG
ATTCGGGTGTTTCCGGAATTCCTAGCTGCAGTAACGCCATTTTGCAAGGCATGGAAAAATACCAAACCAA
GAATAGAGAAGTTCAGATCAAGGGCGGGTACATGAAAATAGCTAACGTTGGGCCAAACAGGATATCTGCG
GTGAGCAGTTTCGGCCCCGGCCCGGGGCCAAGAACAGATGGTCACCGCAGTTTCGGCCCCGGCCCGAGGC
CAAGAACAGATGGTCCCCAGATATGGCCCAACCCTCAGCAGTTTCTTAAGACCCATCAGATGTTTCCAGG
CTCCCCCAAGGACCTGAAATGACCCTGCGCCTTATTTGAATTAACCAATCAGCCTGCTTCTCGCTTCTGT
TCGCGCGCTTCTGCTTCCCGAGCTCTATAAAAGAGCTCACAACCCCTCACTCGGCGCGCCAGTCCTCCGA
CAGACTGAGTCGCCCGCTCGAGCGCCACCATGGCTGAAGGATCCGTCGCCAGGCAGCCTGACCTCTTGAC
CTGCGACGATGAGCCGATCCATATCCCCGGTGCCATCCAACCGCATGGACTGCTGCTCGCCCTCGCCGCC
GACATGACGATCGTTGCCGGCAGCGACAACCTTCCCGAACTCACCGGACTGGCGATCGGCGCCCTGATCG
GCCGCTCTGCGGCCGATGTCTTCGACTCGGAGACGCACAACCGTCTGACGATCGCCTTGGCCGAGCCCGG
GGCGGCCGTCGGAGCACCGATCACTGTCGGCTTCACGATGCGAAAGGACGCAGGCTTCATCGGCTCCTGG
CATCGCCATGATCAGCTCATCTTCCTCGAGCTCGAGCCTCCCCAGCGGGACGTCGCCGAGCCGCAGGCGT
TCTTCCGCCGCACCAACAGCGCCATCCGCCGCCTGCAGGCCGCCGAAACCTTGGAAAGCGCCTGCGCCGC
CGCGGCGCAAGAGGTGCGGAAGATTACCGGCTTCGATCGGGTGATGATCTATCGCTTCGCCTCCGACTTC
AGCGGCGAAGTGATCGCAGAGGATCGGTGCGCCGAGGTCGAGTCAAAACTAGGCCTGCACTATCCTGCCT
CAACCGTGCCGGCGCAGGCCCGTCGGCTCTATACCATCAACCCGGTACGGATCATTCCCGATATCAATTA
TCGGCCGGTGCCGGTCACCCCAGACCTCAATCCGGTCACCGGGCGGCCGATTGATCTTAGCTTCGCCATC
CTGCGCAGCGTCTCGCCCGTCCATCTGGAATTCATGCGCAACATAGGCATGCACGGCACGATGTCGATCT
CGATTTTGCGCGGCGAGCGACTGTGGTCTAGAGAGGGCAGAGGAAGTCTTCTAACATGCGGTGACGTGGA
GGAGAATCCGGGCCCCGTGAGCAAGGGCGAGGAGCTGTTCACCGGGGTGGTGCCCATCCTGGTCGAGCTG
GACGGCGACGTAAACGGCCACAAGTTCAGCGTGTCCGGCGAGGGCGAGGGCGATGCCACCTACGGCAAGC
TGACCCTGAAGTTCATCTGCACCACCGGCAAGCGGCCGCCTGAGGAGGTTTCTCTGTAAAGGCTAGCGTG
AACCCTGACCTACGGCGTGCAGTGCTTCAGCCGCTACCCCGACCACATGAAGCAGCACGACTTCTTCAAG
TCCGCCATGCCCGAAGGCTACGTCCAGGAGCGCACCATCTTCTTCAAGGACGACGGCAACTACAAGACCC
GCGCCGAGGTGAAGTTCGAGGGCGACACCCTGGTGAACCGCATCGAGCTGAAGGGCATCGACTTCAAGGA
GGACGGCAACATCCTGGGGCACAAGCTGGAGTACAACTACAACAGCCACAACGTCTATATCATGGCCGAC
AAGCAGAAGAACGGCATCAAGGTGAACTTCAAGATCCGCCACAACATCGAGGACGGCAGCGTGCAGCTCG
CCGACCACTACCAGCAGAACACCCCCATCGGCGACGGCCCCGTGCTGCTGCCCGACAACCACTACCTGAG
CACCCAGTCCGCCCTGAGCAAAGACCCCAACGAGAAGCGCGATCACATGGTCCTGCTGGAGTTCGTGACC
GCCGCCGGGATCACTCTCGGCATGGACGAGCTGTACAAGTAAGGCCGGCCAGCCACGGCTTCCCCCCTGA
GGTGGCCGCTCAGGACGATGGCACCCTGCCCATGAGCTGCGCCCAGGAGAGCGGCATGGACAGGCACCCC
GCCGCTTGCGCCAGCGCTAGGATCAACGTGGGTGAGGGCAGAGGAAGTCTTCTAACATGCGGTGACGTGG
AGGAGAATCCGGGCCCTGTGAGCAAGGGCGAGGAGGATAACTCCGCCATCATCAAGGAGTTCCTGCGCTT
CAAGGTGCACATGGAGGGCTCCGTGAACGGCCACGAGTTCGAGATCGAGGGCGAGGGCGAGGGCCGCCCC
TACGAGGGCACCCAGACCGCCAAGCTGAAGGTGACCAAGGGTGGCCCCCTGCCCTTCGCCTGGGACATCC
TGTCCCCTCAGTTCATGTACGGCTCCAAGGCCTACGTGAAGCACCCCGCCGACATCCCCGACTACTTGAA
GCTGTCCTTCCCCGAGGGCTTCAAGTGGGAGCGCGTGATGAACTTCGAGGACGGCGGCGTGGTGACCGTG
ACCCAGGACTCCTCTCTGCAGGACGGCGAGTTCATCTACAAGGTGAAGCTGCGCGGCACCAACTTCCCCT
CCGACGGCCCCGTAATGCAGAAGAAGACCATGGGCTGGGAGGCCTCCTCCGAGCGGATGTACCCCGAGGA
CGGCGCCCTGAAGGGCGAGATCAAGCAGAGGCTGAAGCTGAAGGACGGCGGCCACTACGACGCTGAGGTC
AAGACCACCTACAAGGCCAAGAAGCCCGTGCAGCTGCCCGGCGCCTACAACGTCAACATCAAGTTGGACA
TCACCTCCCACAACGAGGACTACACCATCGTGGAACAGTACGAACGCGCCGAGGGCCGCCACTCCACCGG
CGGCATGGACGAGCTGTACAAGTGAATGCATATCCAACCGCATGGACTGCTGCTCGCCCTCGCCGCCGAC
ATGACGATCGTTGCCGGCAGCGACAACCTTCCCGAACTCACCGGACTGGCGATCGGCGCCCTGATCGGCC
GCTCTGCGGCCGATGTCTTCGACTCGGAGACGCACAACCGTCTGACGATCGCCTTGGCCGAGCCCGGGGC
GGCCGTCGGAGCACCGATCACTGTCGGCTTCACGATGCGAAAGGACGCAGGCTTCATCGGCTCCTGGCAT
CGCCATGATCAGCTCATCTTCCTCGAGCTCGAGCCTCCCCAGCGGGACGTCGCCGAGCCGCAGGCGTTCT
TCCGCCGCACCAACAGCGCCATCCGCCGCCTGCAGGCCGCCGAAACCTTGGAAAGCGCCTGCGCCGCCGC
GGCGCAAGAGGTGCGGAAGATTACCGGCTTCGATCGGGTGATGATCTATCGCTTCGCCTCCGACTTCAGC
GGCGAAGTGATCGCAGAGGATCGGTGCGCCGAGGTCGAGTCAAAACTAGGCCTGCACTATCCTGCCTCAA
CCGTGCCGGCGCAGGCCCGTCGGCTCTATACCATCAACCCGGTACGGATCATTCCCGATATCAATTATCG
GCCGGTGCCGGTCACCCCAGACCTCAATCCGGTCACCGGGCGGCCGATTGATCTTAGCTTCGCCATCCTG
CGCAGCGTCTCGCCCGTCCATCTGGAATTCATGCGCAACATAGGCATGCACGGCACGATGTCGATCTCGA
TTTTGCGCGGCGAGCGACTGTGGGGATTGATCGTTTGCCATCACCGAACGCCGTACTACGTCGATCTCGA
TGGCCGCCAAGCCTGCGAGCTAGTCGCCCAGGTTCTGGCCTGGCAGATCGGCGTGATGGAAGAGTGATCC
GGACTGATTCTAGCTGCAGAGGCTCCGGTGCCCGTCAGTGGGCAGAGCGCACATCGCCCACAGTCCCCGA
GAAGTTGGGGGGAGGGGTCGGCAATTGAACCGGTGCCTAGAGAAGGTGGCGCGGGGTAAACTGGGAAAGT
GATGTCGTGTACTGGCTCCGCCTTTTTCCCGAGGGTGGGGGAGAACCGTATATAAGTGCAGTAGTCGCCG
TGAACGTTCTTTTTCGCAACGGGTTTGCCGCCAGAACACAGGATCCTCGAGCCACCATGACCGAGTACAA
GCCCACGGTGCGCCTCGCCACCCGCGACGACGTCCCCCGGGCCGTACGCACCCTCGCCGCCGCGTTCGCC
GACTACCCCGCCACGCGCCACACCGTCGACCCGGACCGCCACATCGAGCGGGTCACCGAGCTGCAAGAAC
TCTTCCTCACGCGCGTCGGGCTCGACATCGGCAAGGTGTGGGTCGCGGACGACGGCGCCGCGGTGGCGGT
CTGGACCACGCCGGAGAGCGTCGAAGCGGGGGCGGTGTTCGCCGAGATCGGCCCGCGCATGGCCGAGTTG
AGCGGTTCCCGGCTGGCCGCGCAGCAACAGATGGAAGGCCTCCTGGCGCCGCACCGGCCCAAGGAGCCCG
CGTGGTTCCTGGCCACCGTCGGCGTCTCGCCCGACCACCAGGGCAAGGGTCTGGGCAGCGCCGTCGTGCT
CCCCGGAGTGGAGGCGGCCGAGCGCGCCGGGGTGCCCGCCTTCCTGGAGACCTCCGCGCCCCGCAACCTC
CCCTTCTACGAGCGGCTCGGCTTCACCGTCACCGCCGACGTCGAGGTGCCCGAAGGACCGCGCACCTGGT
GCATGACCCGCAAGCCCGGTGCCTGATCTAGAGTCGACCGAGCATCTTACCGCCATTTATACCCATATTT
GTTCTGTTTTTCTTGATTTGGGTATACATTTAAATGTTAATAGAACAAAATGGTGGGGCAATCATTTACA
TTTTTAGGGATATGTAATTACTAGTTCAGGTGTATTGCCACAAGACAAACATGTTAAGAAACTTTCCCGT
TATTTACGCTCTGTTCCTGTTAATCAACCTCTGGATTACAAAATTTGTGAAAGATTGACTGATATTCTTA
ACTATGTTGCTCCTTTTACGCTGTGTGGATATGCTGCTTTATAGCCTCTGTATCTAGCTATTGCTTCCCG
TACGGCTTTCGTTTTCTCCTCCTTGTATAAATCCTGGTTGCTGTCTCTTTTAGAGGAGTTGTGGCCCGTT
GTCCGTCAACGTGGCGTGGTGTGCTCTGTGTTTGCTGACGCAACCCCCACTGGCTGGGGCATTGCCACCA
CCTGTCAACTCCTTTCTGGGACTTTCGCTTTCCCCCTCCCGATCGCCACGGCAGAACTCATCGCCGCCTG
CCTTGCCCGCTGCTGGACAGGGGCTAGGTTGCTGGGCACTGATAATTCCGTGGTGTTGTCATCGAATTCG
GTACCTTTTTAAAAGAAAAGGGGGGACTGGAAGGGCTAATTCACTCCCAACGAAGACAAGATATCATAAC
TTCGTATAGCATACATTATACGAAGTTATAATTTATTTGTGAAATTTGTGATGCTATTGCTTTATTTGTA
ACCATATGTTTATTTGTGAAATTTGTGATGCTATTGCTTTATTTGTAACCATTGCTTTTTGCTTGTACTG
GGTCTCTCTGGTTAGACCAGATCTGAGCCTGGGAGCTCTCTGGCTAACTAGGGAACCCACTGCTTAAGCC
TCAATAAAGCTTGCCTCGACCAGCCTCGACTGTGCCTTCTAGTTGCCAGCCATCTGTTGTTTGCCCCTCC
CCCGTGCCTTCCTTGACCCTGGAAGGTGCCACTCCCACTGTCCTTTCCTAATAAAATGAGGAAATTGCAT
CGCATTGTCTGAGTAGGTGTCATTCTATTCTGGGGGGTGGGGTGGGGCAGGACAGCAAGGGGGAGGATTG
GGAAGACAATAGCAGGCATGCTGGGGATGCGGTGGGCTCTATGGCCTGCAGCTGCATTAATGAATCGGCC
AACGCGCGGGGAGAGGCGGTTTGCGTATTGGGCGCTCTTCCGCTTCCTCGCTCACTGACTCGCTGCGCTC
GGTCGTTCGGCTGCGGCGAGCGGTATCAGCTCACTCAAAGGCGGTAATACGGTTATCCACAGAATCAGGG
GATAACGCAGGAAAGAACATGTGAGCAAAAGGCCAGCAAAAGGCCAGGAACCGTAAAAAGGCCGCGTTGC
TGGCGTTTTTCCATAGGCTCCGCCCCCCTGACGAGCATCACAAAAATCGACGCTCAAGTCAGAGGTGGCG
AAACCCGACAGGACTATAAAGATACCAGGCGTTTCCCCCTGGAAGCTCCCTCGTGCGCTCTCCTGTTCCG
ACCCTGCCGCTTACCGGATACCTGTCCGCCTTTCTCCCTTCGGGAAGCGTGGCGCTTTCTCATAGCTCAC
GCTGTAGGTATCTCAGTTCGGTGTAGGTCGTTCGCTCCAAGCTGGGCTGTGTGCACGAACCCCCCGTTCA
GCCCGACCGCTGCGCCTTATCCGGTAACTATCGTCTTGAGTCCAACCCGGTAAGACACGACTTATCGCCA
CTGGCAGCAGCCACTGGTAACAGGATTAGCAGAGCGAGGTATGTAGGCGGTGCTACAGAGTTCTTGAAGT
GGTGGCCTAACTACGGCTACACTAGAAGGACAGTATTTGGTATCTGCGCTCTGCTGAAGCCAGTTACCTT
CGGAAAAAGAGTTGGTAGCTCTTGATCCGGCAAACAAACCACCGCTGGTAGCGGTGGTTTTTTTGTTTGC
AAGCAGCAGATTACGCGCAGAAAAAAAGGATCTCAAGAAGATCCTTTGATCTTTTCTACGGGGTCTGACG
CTCAGTGGAACGAAAACTCACGTTAAGGGATTTTGGTCATGAGATTATCAAAAAGGATCTTCACCTAGAT
CCTTTTAAATTAAAAATGAAGTTTTAAATCAATCTAAAGTATATATGAGTAAACTTGGTCTGACAGTTAC
CAATGCTTAATCAGTGAGGCACCTATCTCAGCGATCTGTCTATTTCGTTCATCCATAGTTGCCTGACTCC
CCGTCGTGTAGATAACTACGATACGGGAGGGCTTACCATCTGGCCCCAGTGCTGCAATGATACCGCGAGA
CCCACGCTCACCGGCTCCAGATTTATCAGCAATAAACCAGCCAGCCGGAAGGGCCGAGCGCAGAAGTGGT
CCTGCAACTTTATCCGCCTCCATCCAGTCTATTAATTGTTGCCGGGAAGCTAGAGTAAGTAGTTCGCCAG
TTAATAGTTTGCGCAACGTTGTTGCCATTGCTACAGGCATCGTGGTGTCACGCTCGTCGTTTGGTATGGC
TTCATTCAGCTCCGGTTCCCAACGATCAAGGCGAGTTACATGATCCCCCATGTTGTGCAAAAAAGCGGTT
AGCTCCTTCGGTCCTCCGATCGTTGTCAGAAGTAAGTTGGCCGCAGTGTTATCACTCATGGTTATGGCAG
CACTGCATAATTCTCTTACTGTCATGCCATCCGTAAGATGCTTTTCTGTGACTGGTGAGTACTCAACCAA
GTCATTCTGAGAATAGTGTATGCGGCGACCGAGTTGCTCTTGCCCGGCGTCAATACGGGATAATACCGCG
CCACATAGCAGAACTTTAAAAGTGCTCATCATTGGAAAACGTTCTTCGGGGCGAAAACTCTCAAGGATCT
TACCGCTGTTGAGATCCAGTTCGATGTAACCCACTCGTGCACCCAACTGATCTTCAGCATCTTTTACTTT
CACCAGCGTTTCTGGGTGAGCAAAAACAGGAAGGCAAAATGCCGCAAAAAAGGGAATAAGGGCGACACGG
AAATGTTGAATACTCATACTCTTCCTTTTTCAATATTATTGAAGCATTTATCAGGGTTATTGTCTCATGA
GCGGATACATATTTGAATGTATTTAGAAAAATAAACAAATAGGGGTTCCGCGCACATTTCCCCGAAAAGT
GCCACCT
Features (pLannotate 1.2.2; 28 found; start..end, strand, type, name):
      9..235     +  promoter       RSV promoter: Rous sarcoma virus enhancer/promoter
    236..416     +  LTR            5' LTR (truncated): truncated 5' long terminal repeat (LTR) from HIV-1
    463..588     +  misc_feature   HIV-1 Ψ: packaging signal of human immunodeficiency virus type 1
    572..910     +  CDS            HIV-1 gag (fragment): gag protein from human immunodeficiency virus 1; gag
   1080..1313    +  misc_feature   RRE: The Rev response element (RRE) of HIV-1 allows for Rev-dependent mRNA export from the nucleus to the cytoplasm.
   1690..1790    +  CDS            Rev (fragment): human immunodeficiency virus 1 (HIV-1) Rev protein; rev; enhances nuclear export of unspliced and incompletely spliced viral mRNAs
   1809..1926    +  misc_feature   cPPT/CTS: central polypurine tract and central termination sequence of HIV-1
   2621..3022    +  promoter       SFFV promoter: spleen focus-forming virus long terminal repeat (LTR) promoter
   3040..3876    +  CDS            iRFP713 (fragment): iRFP713 is a basic (constitutively fluorescent) near ir fluorescent protein published in 2011, derived from Rhodopseudomonas palustris. It has low acid sensitivity. It requires the cofactor biliverdin for fluorescence.
   3937..4659    +  CDS            EGFP: EGFP is a basic (constitutively fluorescent) green fluorescent protein published in 1996, derived from Aequorea victoria. It is reported to be a rapidly-maturing weak dimer with moderate acid sensitivity.
   4671..4790    +  CDS            Odc1 (fragment): DCOR_MOUSE - Also known as Odc. Experimental evidence at protein level: Swiss-Prot protein existence level 1. Catalyzes the first and rate-limiting step of polyamine biosynthesis that converts ornithine into putrescine, which is the precursor for the polyamines, spermidine and spermine. Polyamines are essential for cell proliferation and are implicated in cellular processes, ranging from DNA replication to apoptosis. From Mus musculus (Mouse).
   4848..5553    +  CDS            mCherry (fragment): monomeric derivative of DsRed fluorescent protein (Shaner et al., 2004) mammalian codon-optimized
   5562..6437    +  CDS            iRFP713 (fragment): phytochrome-based near-infrared fluorescent protein, originally termed iRFP (Filonov et al., 2011) name was changed to iRFP713 (Shcherbakova and Verkhusha, 2013)
   6480..6691    +  promoter       EF-1α core promoter: core promoter for human elongation factor EF-1α
   6707..7306    +  CDS            PuroR: puromycin N-acetyltransferase; pac from Streptomyces alboniger; confers resistance to puromycin
   7321..7380    +  CDS            S (fragment): HBSAG_WHV6 - Experimental evidence at transcript level: Swiss-Prot protein existence level 2. The middle envelope protein plays an important role in the budding of the virion. It is involved in the induction of budding in a nucleocapsid independent way. In this process the majority of envelope proteins bud to form subviral lipoprotein particles of 22 nm of diameter that do not contain a nucleocapsid (By similarity). From Woodchuck hepatitis B virus (isolate w64/pWS23) (WHV).
   7512..7900    +  misc_feature   WPRE: woodchuck hepatitis virus posttranscriptional regulatory element
   7917..7936    +  misc_feature   cPPT/CTS (fragment): central polypurine tract and central termination sequence of HIV-1
   7938..7972    +  LTR            3' LTR (ΔU3) (fragment): self-inactivating 3' long terminal repeat (LTR) from HIV-1
   7976..8009    +  protein_bind   loxP: Cre-mediated recombination occurs in the 8-bp core sequence (GCATACAT). Cre recombinase
   8012..8055    -  polyA_signal   SV40 poly(A) signal (fragment): SV40 polyadenylation signal
   8059..8103    -  polyA_signal   SV40 poly(A) signal (fragment): SV40 polyadenylation signal
   8119..8179    +  ncRNA          mir-TAR: Accession: RF00250 - Trans-activation response element (TAR)
   8220..8444    +  polyA_signal   bGH poly(A) signal: bovine growth hormone polyadenylation signal
   8449..8505    -  CDS            lacI (fragment): lac repressor; lacI; The lac repressor binds to the lac operator to inhibit transcription in E. coli. This inhibition can be relieved by adding lactose or isopropyl-β-D-thiogalactopyranoside (IPTG).
   8688..9276    -  rep_origin     ori: high-copy-number ColE1/pMB1/pBR322/pUC origin of replication
   9447..10307   -  CDS            AmpR: β-lactamase; bla; confers resistance to ampicillin, carbenicillin, and related antibiotics
  10308..10412   -  promoter       AmpR promoter: bla
