[The description below was written by a language model from this plasmid's Addgene catalogue record and pLannotate feature annotations shown in this document.]
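Description:
pCVL.SSA TLR (Ani) is a self-inactivating HIV-1-based lentiviral transfer plasmid of about 10.4 kb, built on the pCVL backbone. It carries a fluorescent "traffic light" reporter for monitoring which DNA repair pathway is used at a nuclease-induced break. It is propagated in E. coli through a high-copy ColE1/pUC-type origin with ampicillin resistance. The viral portion comprises an RSV promoter fused to a truncated 5' LTR, the Ψ packaging signal with a gag fragment, the RRE, cPPT/CTS, a WPRE and a ΔU3 3' LTR region that contains a loxP site, followed by a bGH polyadenylation signal. These elements allow the genomic RNA to be packaged when helper functions are supplied in trans, and the cassette then integrates into mammalian target cells. An EF-1α core promoter driving puromycin N-acetyltransferase provides selection of transduced cells.

The reporter cassette is driven by the SFFV promoter. It begins with a 5' iRFP713 arm lacking 38 C-terminal residues, followed by an EGFP coding sequence interrupted by an embedded I-AniI homing endonuclease target site. Next come a mouse ornithine decarboxylase fragment (commonly used as a destabilising degron), an mCherry recorded as "+3", meaning out of frame, and a 3' iRFP713 arm lacking 25 N-terminal residues. Because the two iRFP fragments overlap, a break at the I-AniI site that is repaired by single-strand annealing between the repeats should delete the intervening sequence and restore intact near-infrared iRFP. By the usual traffic light reporter logic, frameshifting mutagenic end joining brings mCherry into frame, while homology-directed repair from a donor template restores EGFP. The construct is used to generate stable reporter cell lines in which these repair outcomes after I-AniI cleavage are scored by fluorescence.
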