Addgene plasmid #45577: pCVL.SSA TLR (Ani)
Purpose: Codes for the SSA-TLR with the target site for I-Ani I in a lentiviral backbone
Depositing lab: Andrew Scharenberg. Depositing organization: Seattle Children's Hospital and Research Institute. Publication: Novel fluorescent genome editing reporters for monitoring DNA repair pathway utilization at endonuclease-induced breaks. Kuhar R, Gwiazda KS, Humbert O, Mandt T, Pangallo J, Brault M, Khan I, Maizels N, Rawlings DJ, Scharenberg AM, Certo MT. Nucleic Acids Res. 2013 Oct 10. 10.1093/nar/gkt872 PubMed 24121685.
Backbone
  Vector backbone: pCVL
  Backbone size w/o insert (bp): 5069
  Total vector size (bp): 10434
  Vector type: Mammalian Expression, Bacterial Expression, Lentiviral
  Selectable markers: Puromycin
Growth in bacteria
  Bacterial resistance: Ampicillin, 100 μg/mL
  Growth temperature: 37°C
  Growth strain: NEB Stable
  Copy number: High Copy
Gene/Insert 1
  Gene/Insert name: 5' iRFP arm
  Insert size (bp): 837
  Mutation: truncated 38 amino acids from C terminus
  Promoter: SFFV
  Cloning method: Unknown
  Sequencing primers: 5′ SFFVpro-F (CTTCTGCTTCCCGAGCTCTA)
Gene/Insert 2
  Gene/Insert name: eGFP with I-Ani I TS
  Species: H. sapiens (human)
  Insert size (bp): 759
  Mutation: embedded I-Ani I TS from 163-185bp
  Cloning method: Unknown
  Sequencing primers: 5′ Unknown; 3′ mCherry-R
Gene/Insert 3
  Gene/Insert name: +3 mCherry
  Insert size (bp): 708
  Cloning method: Unknown
  Sequencing primers: 5′ EGFP-C
Gene/Insert 4
  Gene/Insert name: 3' iRFP arm
  Insert size (bp): 876
  Mutation: truncated 25 amino acids on the N terminus
  Cloning method: Unknown
  Sequencing primers: 5′ mCherry-F
Terms and licenses: Academic/Nonprofit Terms; Industry Terms: Not Available to Industry
How to cite: pCVL.SSA TLR (Ani) was a gift from Andrew Scharenberg (Addgene plasmid # 45577 ; http://n2t.net/addgene:45577 ; RRID:Addgene_45577)
