>Addgene plasmid #45577 | pCVL.SSA TLR (Ani) | addgene partial sequence | sequence record 69253 | mCherry-R 5'-TTGGTCACCTTCAGCTTGG-3'
TAGGGGCGGCCCTCGCCCTCGCCCTCGATCTCGAACTCGTGGCCGTTCACGGAGCCCTCCATGTGCACCT
TGAAGCGCAGGAACTCCTTGATGATGGCGGAGTTATCCTCCTCGCCCTTGCTCACAGGGCCCGGATTCTC
CTCCACGTCACCGCATGTTAGAAGACTTCCTCTGCCCTCACCCACGTTGATCCTAGCGCTGGCGCAAGCG
GCGGGGTGCCTGTCCATGCCGCTCTCCTGGGCGCAGCTCATGGGCAGGGTGCCATCGTCCTGAGCGGCCA
CCTCAGGGGGGAAGCCGTGGCTGGCCGGCCTTACTTGTACAGCTCGTCCATGCCGAGAGTGATCCCGGCG
GCGGTCACGAACTCCAGCAGGACCATGTGATCGCGCTTCTCGTTGGGGTCTTTGCTCAGGGCGGACTGGG
TGCTCAGGTAGTGGTTGTCGGGCAGCAGCACGGGGCCGTCGCCGATGGGGGTGTTCTGCTGGTAGTGGTC
GGCGAGCTGCACGCTGCCGTCCTCGATGTTGTGGCGGATCTTGAAGTTCACCTTGATGCCGTTCTTCTGC
TTGTCGGCCATGATATAGACGTTGTGGCTGTTGTAGTTGTACTCCAGCTTGTGCCCCAGGATGTTGCCGT
CCTCCTTGAAGTCGATGCCCTTCAGCTCGATGCGGTTCACCAGGGTGTCGCCCTCGAACTTCACCTCGGC
GCGGGTCTTGTAGTTGCCGTCGTCCTTGAAGAAGATGGTGCGCTCCTGGACGTAGCCTTCGGGCATGGCG
GACTTGAAGAAGTCGTGCTGCTTCATGTGGTCGGGGTAGCGGCTGAAGCACTGCACGCCGTAGGTCAGGG
TTCACGCTAGCCTTTACAGAGAAACCTCCTCAGGCGGCCGCTTGCCGGTGGTGCAGATGAACTTCAGGGT
CAGCTTGCCGTAG
