>Addgene plasmid #45577 | pCVL.SSA TLR (Ani) | addgene partial sequence | sequence record 69256 | EXFP-R 5'-GTCTTGTAGTTGCCGTCGTC-3'
GTGCGCTCCTGGACGTAGCCTTCGGGCATGGCGGACTTGAAGAAGTCGTGCTGCTTCATGTGGTCGGGGT
AGCGGCTGAAGCACTGCACGCCGTAGGTCAGGGTTCACGCTAGCCTTTACAGAGAAACCTCCTCAGGCGG
CCGCTTGCCGGTGGTGCAGATGAACTTCAGGGTCAGCTTGCCGTAGGTGGCATCGCCCTCGCCCTCGCCG
GACACGCTGAACTTGTGGCCGTTTACGTCGCCGTCCAGCTCGACCAGGATGGGCACCACCCCGGTGAACA
GCTCCTCGCCCTTGCTCACGGGGCCCGGATTCTCCTCCACGTCACCGCATGTTAGAAGACTTCCTCTGCC
CTCTCTAGACCACAGTCGCTCGCCGCGCAAAATCGAGATCGACATCGTGCCGTGCATGCCTATGTTGCGC
ATGAATTCCAGATGGACGGGCGAGACGCTGCGCAGGATGGCGAAGCTAAGATCAATCGGCCGCCCGGTGA
CCGGATTGAGGTCTGGGGTGACCGGCACCGGCCGATAATTGATATCGGGAATGATCCGTACCGGGTTGAT
GGTATAGAGCCGACGGGCCTGCGCCGGCACGGTTGAGGCAGGATAGTGCAGGCCTAGTTTTGACTCGACC
TCGGCGCACCGATCCTCTGCGATCACTTCGCCGCTGAAGTCGGAGGCGAAGCGATAGATCATCACCCGAT
CGAAGCCGGTAATCTTCCGCACCTCTTGCGCCGCGGCGGCGCAGGCGCTTTCCAAGGTTTCGGCGGCCTG
CAGGCGGCGGATGGCGCTGTTGGTGCGGCGGAAGAACGCCTGCGGCTCGGCGACGTCCCGCTGGGGAGGC
TCGAGCTCGAGGAAGATGAGCTGATCATGGCGATGCCAGGAGCCGATGAAGCCTGCGTCCTTTCGCATCG
TGAAGCCGACAGTGATCGGTGCTCCGACGGCCGCCCCGGG
