>Addgene plasmid #45577 | pCVL.SSA TLR (Ani) | addgene partial sequence | sequence record 69663 | SFFVpro-F 5'-CTTCTGCTTCCCGAGCTCTA-3'
CCCCTCACTCGGCGCGCCAGTCCTCCGACAGACTGAGTCGCCCGCTCGAGCGCCACCATGGCTGAAGGAT
CCGTCGCCAGGCAGCCTGACCTCTTGACCTGCGACGATGAGCCGATCCATATCCCCGGTGCCATCCAACC
GCATGGACTGCTGCTCGCCCTCGCCGCCGACATGACGATCGTTGCCGGCAGCGACAACCTTCCCGAACTC
ACCGGACTGGCGATCGGCGCCCTGATCGGCCGCTCTGCGGCCGATGTCTTCGACTCGGAGACGCACAACC
GTCTGACGATCGCCTTGGCCGAGCCCGGGGCGGCCGTCGGAGCACCGATCACTGTCGGCTTCACGATGCG
AAAGGACGCAGGCTTCATCGGCTCCTGGCATCGCCATGATCAGCTCATCTTCCTCGAGCTCGAGCCTCCC
CAGCGGGACGTCGCCGAGCCGCAGGCGTTCTTCCGCCGCACCAACAGCGCCATCCGCCGCCTGCAGGCCG
CCGAAACCTTGGAAAGCGCCTGCGCCGCCGCGGCGCAAGAGGTGCGGAAGATTACCGGCTTCGATCGGGT
GATGATCTATCGCTTCGCCTCCGACTTCAGCGGCGAAGTGATCGCAGAGGATCGGTGCGCCGAGGTCGAG
TCAAAACTAGGCCTGCACTATCCTGCCTCAACCGTGCCGGCGCAGGCCCGTCGGCTCTATACCATCAACC
CGGTACGGATCATTCCCGATATCAATTATCGGCCGGTGCCGGTCACCCCAGACCTCAATCCGGTCACCGG
GCGGCCGATTGATCTTAGCTTCGCCATCCTGCGCAGCGTCTCGCCCGTCCATCTGGAATTCATGCGCAAC
ATAGGCATGCACGGCACGATGTCGATCTCGATTTTGCGCGGCGAGCGACTGTGGTCTAGAGAGGGCAGAG
GAAGTCTTCTAACATGCGGTGACGTGGAGGAGAATCCGGGCCCCGTGAGCAAGGGCGAGGAGCTGTTCAC
CGGGGTGGTGCCCATCCTGGTCGAGCTGGACGGCGACGTAAACGGCCACAAGTTCAGCGTGTCCGGCGAG
GGCGAGGGCGATGCC
