>Addgene plasmid #45577 | pCVL.SSA TLR (Ani) | addgene partial sequence | sequence record 69665 | mCherry-F 5'-ccccgtaatgcagaagaaga-3'
AGGCCTCCTCCGAGCGGATGTACCCCGAGGACGGCGCCCTGAAGGGCGAGATCAAGCAGAGGCTGAAGCT
GAAGGACGGCGGCCACTACGACGCTGAGGTCAAGACCACCTACAAGGCCAAGAAGCCCGTGCAGCTGCCC
GGCGCCTACAACGTCAACATCAAGTTGGACATCACCTCCCACAACGAGGACTACACCATCGTGGAACAGT
ACGAACGCGCCGAGGGCCGCCACTCCACCGGCGGCATGGACGAGCTGTACAAGTGAATGCATATCCAACC
GCATGGACTGCTGCTCGCCCTCGCCGCCGACATGACGATCGTTGCCGGCAGCGACAACCTTCCCGAACTC
ACCGGACTGGCGATCGGCGCCCTGATCGGCCGCTCTGCGGCCGATGTCTTCGACTCGGAGACGCACAACC
GTCTGACGATCGCCTTGGCCGAGCCCGGGGCGGCCGTCGGAGCACCGATCACTGTCGGCTTCACGATGCG
AAAGGACGCAGGCTTCATCGGCTCCTGGCATCGCCATGATCAGCTCATCTTCCTCGAGCTCGAGCCTCCC
CAGCGGGACGTCGCCGAGCCGCAGGCGTTCTTCCGCCGCACCAACAGCGCCATCCGCCGCCTGCAGGCCG
CCGAAACCTTGGAAAGCGCCTGCGCCGCCGCGGCGCAAGAGGTGCGGAAGATTACCGGCTTCGATCGGGT
GATGATCTATCGCTTCGCCTCCGACTTCAGCGGCGAAGTGATCGCAGAGGATCGGTGCGCCGAGGTCGAG
TCAAAACTAGGCCTGCACTATCCTGCCTCAACCGTGCCGGCGCAGGCCCGTCGGCTCTATACCATCAACC
CGGTACGGATCATTCCCGATATCAATTATCGGCCGGTGCCGGTCACCCCAGACCTCAATCCGGTCACCGG
GCGGCCGATTGATCTTAGCTTCGCCATCCTGCGCAGCGTCTCGCCCGTCCATCTGGAATTCATGCGCAAC
ATAGGCATGCACGGCACGATGTCGATCTCGATTTTGCGCGGCGAGCGACTGTGGGGATTGATCGTTTGCC
ATCACCGAACGCCGTACTACGTCGATCTCG
