>Addgene plasmid #45577 | pCVL.SSA TLR (Ani) | addgene partial sequence | sequence record 70687 | puro-variant-R 5'-gtgggcttgtactcggtcat-3'
CTGTGTTCTGGCGGCAAACCCGTTGCGAAAAAGAACGTTCACGGCGACTACTGCACTTATATACGGTTCT
CCCCCACCCTCGGGAAAAAGGCGGAGCCAGTACACGACATCACTTTCCCAGTTTACCCCGCGCCACCTTC
TCTAGGCACCGGTTCAATTGCCGACCCCTCCCCCCAACTTCTCGGGGACTGTGGGCGATGTGCGCTCTGC
CCACTGACGGGCACCGGAGCCTCTGCAGCTAGAATCAGTCCGGATCACTCTTCCATCACGCCGATCTGCC
AGGCCAGAACCTGGGCGACTAGCTCGCAGGCTTGGCGGCCATCGAGATCGACGTAGTACGGCGTTCGGTG
ATGGCAAACGATCAATCCCCACAGTCGCTCGCCGCGCAAAATCGAGATCGACATCGTGCCGTGCATGCCT
ATGTTGCGCATGAATTCCAGATGGACGGGCGAGACGCTGCGCAGGATGGCGAAGCTAAGATCAATCGGCC
GCCCGGTGACCGGATTGAGGTCTGGGGTGACCGGCACCGGCCGATAATTGATATCGGGAATGATCCGTAC
CGGGTTGATGGTATAGAGCCGACGGGCCTGCGCCGGCACGGTTGAGGCAGGATAGTGCAGGCCTAGTTTT
GACTCGACCTCGGCGCACCGATCCTCTGCGATCACTTCGCCGCTGAAGTCGGAGGCGAAGCGATAGATCA
TCACCCGATCGAAGCCGGTAATCTTCCGCACCTCTTGCGCCGCGGCGGCGCAGGCGCTTTCCAAGGTTTC
GGCGGCCTGCAGGCGGCGGATGGCGCTGTTGGTGCGGCGGAAGAACGCCTGCGGCTCGGCGACGTCCCGC
TGGGGAGGCTCGAGCTCGAGGAAGATGAGCTGATCATGGCGATGCCAGGAGCCGATGAAGCCTGCGTCCT
TTCGCATCGTGAAGCCGACAGTGATCGGTGCTCCGACGGCCGCCCCGGGCTCGGCCAAGGCGATCGTCAG
ACGGTTGTGCGTCTCCGAGTCGAAGACATCGGCCGCAGAGCGGCCGATCAGGGCGCCGATCGCCAGTCCG
GTGAGTTCGGGAAGGTTGTCGCTGCCGGCAAC
